Addgene plasmid #208935: pNHA_OROV_NSm
Purpose: Expresses N-terminally HA-tagged Oropouche orthobunyavirus NSm protein from CMV promoter in mammalian cells
Depositing lab: Gerald Barry. Depositing organization: University College Dublin.
Backbone
  Vector backbone: pCMV-HA
  Backbone manufacturer: Christopher A Walsh
  Backbone size w/o insert (bp): 3800
  Total vector size (bp): 4328
  Vector type: Mammalian Expression
Growth in bacteria
  Bacterial resistance: Ampicillin, 100 μg/mL
  Growth temperature: 37°C
  Growth strain: DH5alpha
  Copy number: High Copy
Gene/Insert
  Gene/Insert name: NSm (alt name: Medium non-structural protein)
  Species: Oropouche orthobunyavirus
  Insert size (bp): 528
  Mutation: Deleted 949 bp from 5' end (Gn), deleted 2911 bp from 3' end (Gc) and inserted start codon at 5' end so only NSm expressed
  GenBank ID: NC_005775.1
  Promoter: CMV
  Tag / fusion protein: HA (N terminal on backbone)
  Cloning method: Restriction Enzyme; 5′ cloning site XhoI (unknown if destroyed); 3′ cloning site NotI (unknown if destroyed)
  Sequencing primers: 5′ CGCAAATGGGCGGTAGGCGTG; 3′ CAGGAAACAGCTATGAC
Resource information
  A portion of this plasmid was derived from a plasmid made by: OROV genes were cloned from plasmids provided by Prof. Richard Elliott, University of Glasgow.
Terms and licenses: Academic/Nonprofit Terms; Industry Terms: Not Available to Industry
How to cite: pNHA_OROV_NSm was a gift from Gerald Barry (Addgene plasmid # 208935 ; http://n2t.net/addgene:208935 ; RRID:Addgene_208935)
