[The description below was written by a language model from this plasmid's Addgene catalogue record and pLannotate feature annotations shown in this document.]
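Description:
pNHA_OROV_NSm is a mammalian expression plasmid built on the pCMV-HA backbone that produces the medium-segment non-structural protein (NSm) of Oropouche orthobunyavirus with an N-terminal HA epitope tag. It is maintained in E. coli through a high-copy ColE1/pUC-type origin and selected with ampicillin via the β-lactamase gene and its native promoter. The other bacterial elements annotated (lac promoter/operator, CAP site, and fragments of lacI, lacZα, rop and bom) are backbone remnants with no role in the expression cassette. No mammalian selection marker is annotated, which fits use in transient transfection.

The expression unit consists of the human CMV immediate-early enhancer and promoter, a modified SV40 intron with splice donor and acceptor sites that aids transcript processing, the HA tag, the insert, and an SV40 polyadenylation signal. The tag is annotated as a short fragment matching a 3xHA reference, consistent with the single HA copy carried on the backbone. The 528 bp insert was cloned between XhoI and NotI and derives from the viral M segment, which encodes a Gn–NSm–Gc polyprotein. The Gn-coding region was removed from the 5′ end and the Gc-coding region from the 3′ end, and a start codon was added, so NSm alone is made. The insert itself is not annotated in the feature table, but it fits the gap between the tag and the poly(A) signal. The sequenced record is 4,286 nt, slightly shorter than the catalogued total of 4,328 bp.

The plasmid allows NSm to be expressed in isolation in mammalian cells and detected or immunoprecipitated through the HA epitope, as in localisation, interaction or functional studies of this viral protein.
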