Features (pLannotate 1.2.2; 16 found; start..end, strand, type, name):
      8..28      -  misc_feature   MCS (fragment): pUC18/19 multiple cloning site
     27..330     +  enhancer       CMV enhancer: human cytomegalovirus immediate early enhancer
    331..534     +  promoter       CMV promoter: human cytomegalovirus (CMV) immediate early promoter
    672..768     +  intron         SV40 intron: modified SV40 intron with splice donor and acceptor sites
    832..858     +  CDS            3xHA (fragment): three tandem HA epitope tags
   1425..1559    -  polyA_signal   SV40 poly(A) signal: SV40 polyadenylation signal
   1694..1710    -  protein_bind   lac operator: The lac repressor binds to the lac operator to inhibit transcription in E. coli. This inhibition can be relieved by adding lactose or isopropyl-β-D-thiogalactopyranoside (IPTG). lac repressor encoded by lacI
   1718..1748    -  promoter       lac promoter: promoter for the E. coli lac operon
   1763..1784    -  protein_bind   CAP binding site: CAP binding activates transcription in the presence of cAMP. E. coli catabolite activator protein
   1797..1889    -  CDS            lacI (fragment): lac repressor; lacI; The lac repressor binds to the lac operator to inhibit transcription in E. coli. This inhibition can be relieved by adding lactose or isopropyl-β-D-thiogalactopyranoside (IPTG).
   2072..2660    -  rep_origin     ori: high-copy-number ColE1/pMB1/pBR322/pUC origin of replication
   2831..3691    -  CDS            AmpR: β-lactamase; bla; confers resistance to ampicillin, carbenicillin, and related antibiotics
   3692..3796    -  promoter       AmpR promoter: bla
   3891..3926    +  CDS            rop (fragment): Rop protein, which maintains plasmids at low copy number; rop
   4028..4127    +  misc_feature   bom (fragment): basis of mobility region from pBR322
   4133..2       -  CDS            lacZα (fragment) (across the origin): LacZα fragment of β-galactosidase; lacZ fragment
>Addgene plasmid #208935 | pNHA_OROV_NSm | addgene full sequence | sequence record 419020 | Addgene NGS Result
GAGTTCGAGCTTGCATGCCTGCAGGTCGTTACATAACTTACGGTAAATGGCCCGCCTGGCTGACCGCCCA
ACGACCCCCGCCCATTGACGTCAATAATGACGTATGTTCCCATAGTAACGCCAATAGGGACTTTCCATTG
ACGTCAATGGGTGGAGTATTTACGGTAAACTGCCCACTTGGCAGTACATCAAGTGTATCATATGCCAAGT
ACGCCCCCTATTGACGTCAATGACGGTAAATGGCCCGCCTGGCATTATGCCCAGTACATGACCTTATGGG
ACTTTCCTACTTGGCAGTACATCTACGTATTAGTCATCGCTATTACCATGGTGATGCGGTTTTGGCAGTA
CATCAATGGGCGTGGATAGCGGTTTGACTCACGGGGATTTCCAAGTCTCCACCCCATTGACGTCAATGGG
AGTTTGTTTTGGCACCAAAATCAACGGGACTTTCCAAAATGTCGTAACAACTCCGCCCCATTGACGCAAA
TGGGCGGTAGGCGTGTACGGTGGGAGGTCTATATAAGCAGAGCTCGTTTAGTGAACCGTCAGATCGCCTG
GAGACGCCATCCACGCTGTTTTGACCTCCATAGAAGACACCGGGACCGATCCAGCCTCCGGACTCTAGAG
GATCCGGTACTAGAGGAACTGAAAAACCAGAAAGTTAACTGGTAAGTTTAGTCTTTTTGTCTTTTATTTC
AGGTCCCGGATCCGGTGGTGGTGCAAATCAAAGAACTGCTCCTCAGTGGATGTTGCCTTTACTTCTAGGC
CTGTACGGAAGTGTTACTTCTGCTCTAAAAGCTGCGGAATTGTACCCGCGGGCCCACCATGTACCCATAC
GATGTTCCAGATTACGCTCTTATGGCCATGGAGGAATTCCTCGAGCAGATGTGTAAATCGAAAAGCTGGT
CCTTCACAGCAGCTATATTAACTGGATTAATATTGATGGAATTCATCTCACCAATTGCAGGAGAGAGAAT
GTATAAGCTTGAGGAGCTGGCTGATGAGTTTATAAAGCTAACAGAGCAGGTAAATATTTTAGAAAGAGAA
ATGGAAGTCTTGAAGCAGTCAATAATTGTTATGTTTGCAATCATTTTGGTATTGTTGCTTTTTGAAAATA
TGATATTCAACCGGCTTTTCCGCATTTTTTATCGTTCTTGCTCCATGTGCGGCTTGATACATTATAGACC
AGGACTCAAGATCGATTTAACCAAAACTAACAGATGTGGTAGTTGCATCTGTGGATTCGACGAGCAGCAA
TCATCTGGTTTTGAATATGAAATATTTCTAAAGGATATGCATGTCCAGAAAGAATCATGCAAATTTAGTC
CAAGAGTAAACCACTTTAGGAATATTAAAGCTTTATTATTTGCACTTGTAATCTGTGCTACTATATATAC
AGTTTATGCATAGGCGGCCGCGGGGATCCAGACATGATAAGATACATTGATGAGTTTGGACAAACCACAA
CTAGAATGCAGTGAAAAAAATGCTTTATTTGTGAAATTTGTGATGCTATTGCTTTATTTGTAACCATTAT
AAGCTGCAATAAACAAGTTAACAACAACAATTGCATTCATTTTATGTTTCAGGTTCAGGGGGAGGTGTGG
GAGGTTTTTTCGGATCCTCTAGAGTCGATCTGCAGGCATGCTAGCTTGGCGTAATCATGGTCATAGCTGT
TTCCTGTGTGAAATTGTTATCCGCTCACAATTCCACACAACATACGAGCCGGAAGCATAAAGTGTAAAGC
CTGGGGTGCCTAATGAGTGAGCTAACTCACATTAATTGCGTTGCGCTCACTGCCCGCTTTCCAGTCGGGA
AACCTGTCGTGCCAGCTGCATTAATGAATCGGCCAACGCGCGGGGAGAGGCGGTTTGCGTATTGGGCGCT
CTTCCGCTTCCTCGCTCACTGACTCGCTGCGCTCGGTCGTTCGGCTGCGGCGAGCGGTATCAGCTCACTC
AAAGGCGGTAATACGGTTATCCACAGAATCAGGGGATAACGCAGGAAAGAACATGTGAGCAAAAGGCCAG
CAAAAGGCCAGGAACCGTAAAAAGGCCGCGTTGCTGGCGTTTTTCCATAGGCTCCGCCCCCCTGACGAGC
ATCACAAAAATCGACGCTCAAGTCAGAGGTGGCGAAACCCGACAGGACTATAAAGATACCAGGCGTTTCC
CCCTGGAAGCTCCCTCGTGCGCTCTCCTGTTCCGACCCTGCCGCTTACCGGATACCTGTCCGCCTTTCTC
CCTTCGGGAAGCGTGGCGCTTTCTCATAGCTCACGCTGTAGGTATCTCAGTTCGGTGTAGGTCGTTCGCT
CCAAGCTGGGCTGTGTGCACGAACCCCCCGTTCAGCCCGACCGCTGCGCCTTATCCGGTAACTATCGTCT
TGAGTCCAACCCGGTAAGACACGACTTATCGCCACTGGCAGCAGCCACTGGTAACAGGATTAGCAGAGCG
AGGTATGTAGGCGGTGCTACAGAGTTCTTGAAGTGGTGGCCTAACTACGGCTACACTAGAAGAACAGTAT
TTGGTATCTGCGCTCTGCTGAAGCCAGTTACCTTCGGAAAAAGAGTTGGTAGCTCTTGATCCGGCAAACA
AACCACCGCTGGTAGCGGTGGTTTTTTTGTTTGCAAGCAGCAGATTACGCGCAGAAAAAAAGGATCTCAA
GAAGATCCTTTGATCTTTTCTACGGGGTCTGACGCTCAGTGGAACGAAAACTCACGTTAAGGGATTTTGG
TCATGAGATTATCAAAAAGGATCTTCACCTAGATCCTTTTAAATTAAAAATGAAGTTTTAAATCAATCTA
AAGTATATATGAGTAAACTTGGTCTGACAGTTACCAATGCTTAATCAGTGAGGCACCTATCTCAGCGATC
TGTCTATTTCGTTCATCCATAGTTGCCTGACTCCCCGTCGTGTAGATAACTACGATACGGGAGGGCTTAC
CATCTGGCCCCAGTGCTGCAATGATACCGCGAGACCCACGCTCACCGGCTCCAGATTTATCAGCAATAAA
CCAGCCAGCCGGAAGGGCCGAGCGCAGAAGTGGTCCTGCAACTTTATCCGCCTCCATCCAGTCTATTAAT
TGTTGCCGGGAAGCTAGAGTAAGTAGTTCGCCAGTTAATAGTTTGCGCAACGTTGTTGCCATTGCTACAG
GCATCGTGGTGTCACGCTCGTCGTTTGGTATGGCTTCATTCAGCTCCGGTTCCCAACGATCAAGGCGAGT
TACATGATCCCCCATGTTGTGCAAAAAAGCGGTTAGCTCCTTCGGTCCTCCGATCGTTGTCAGAAGTAAG
TTGGCCGCAGTGTTATCACTCATGGTTATGGCAGCACTGCATAATTCTCTTACTGTCATGCCATCCGTAA
GATGCTTTTCTGTGACTGGTGAGTACTCAACCAAGTCATTCTGAGAATAGTGTATGCGGCGACCGAGTTG
CTCTTGCCCGGCGTCAATACGGGATAATACCGCGCCACATAGCAGAACTTTAAAAGTGCTCATCATTGGA
AAACGTTCTTCGGGGCGAAAACTCTCAAGGATCTTACCGCTGTTGAGATCCAGTTCGATGTAACCCACTC
GTGCACCCAACTGATCTTCAGCATCTTTTACTTTCACCAGCGTTTCTGGGTGAGCAAAAACAGGAAGGCA
AAATGCCGCAAAAAAGGGAATAAGGGCGACACGGAAATGTTGAATACTCATACTCTTCCTTTTTCAATAT
TATTGAAGCATTTATCAGGGTTATTGTCTCATGAGCGGATACATATTTGAATGTATTTAGAAAAATAAAC
AAATAGGGGTTCCGCGCACATTTCCCCGAAAAGTGCCACCTGACGTCTAAGAAACCATTATTATCATGAC
ATTAACCTATAAAAATAGGCGTATCACGAGGCCCTTTCGTCTCGCGCGTTTCGGTGATGACGGTGAAAAC
CTCTGACACATGCAGCTCCCGGAGACGGTCACAGCTTGTCTGTAAGCGGATGCCGGGAGCAGACAAGCCC
GTCAGGGCGCGTCAGCGGGTGTTGGCGGGTGTCGGGGCTGGCTTAACTATGCGGCATCAGAGCAGATTGT
ACTGAGAGTGCACCATATGCGGTGTGAAATACCGCACAGATGCGTAAGGAGAAAATACCGCATCAGGCGC
CATTCGCCATTCAGGCTGCGCAACTGTTGGGAAGGGCGATCGGTGCGGGCCTCTTCGCTATTACGCCAGC
TGGCGAAAGGGGGATGTGCTGCAAGGCGATTAAGTTGGGTAACGCCAGGGTTTTCCCAGTCACGACGTTG
TAAAACGACGGCCAGT
